>Addgene plasmid #105319 | VAChT-pHuji | depositor full sequence | sequence record 199533 | VAChT-pHuji
CAATTGCATGAAGAATCTGCTTAGGGTTAGGCGTTTTGCGCTGCTTCGCGATGTACGGGCCAGATATACG
CGTTGACATTGATTATTGACTAGTTATTAATAGTAATCAATTACGGGGTCATTAGTTCATAGCCCATATA
TGGAGTTCCGCGTTACATAACTTACGGTAAATGGCCCGCCTGGCTGACCGCCCAACGACCCCCGCCCATT
GACGTCAATAATGACGTATGTTCCCATAGTAACGCCAATAGGGACTTTCCATTGACGTCAATGGGTGGAC
TATTTACGGTAAACTGCCCACTTGGCAGTACATCAAGTGTATCATATGCCAAGTACGCCCCCTATTGACG
TCAATGACGGTAAATGGCCCGCCTGGCATTATGCCCAGTACATGACCTTATGGGACTTTCCTACTTGGCA
GTACATCTACGTATTAGTCATCGCTATTACCATGGTGATGCGGTTTTGGCAGTACATCAATGGGCGTGGA
TAGCGGTTTGACTCACGGGGATTTCCAAGTCTCCACCCCATTGACGTCAATGGGAGTTTGTTTTGGCACC
AAAATCAACGGGACTTTCCAAAATGTCGTAACAACTCCGCCCCATTGACGCAAATGGGCGGTAGGCGTGT
ACGGTGGGAGGTCTATATAAGCAGAGCTCTCTGGCTAACTAGAGAACCCACTGCTTACTGGCTTATCGAA
ATTAATACGACTCACTATAGGGAGACCCAAGCTGGCTAGCGTTTAAACTTAAGCTTGGTACCGAGCTCGG
ATCCACTAGTCCAGTGTGGTGGAATTCACGCGTGCCACCATGGAACCCACCGCGCCAACCGGTCAGGCCC
GGGCGGCGGCCACCAAACTGTCGGAAGCGGTGGGAGCCGCGCTACAAGAGCCCCAGAGGCAGCGGCGCCT
GGTGCTGGTCATCGTGTGCGTTGCACTGTTACTGGACAACATGTTGTACATGGTCATCGTGCCCATTGTT
CCCGACTATATCGCCCACATGCGCGGGGGCAGCGAGGGCCCGACCCTGGTCACGCGTAGTAAAGGAGAAG
AGAATAACATGGCCATCATCAAGGAGTTCATGCGCTTCAAGGTGCACATGGAGGGCTCCGTGAACGGCCA
CGAGTTCGAGATCGAGGGCGAGGGCGAGGGCCGCCCCTACGAGGCCTTTCAGACCGCTAAGCTGAAGGTG
ACCAAGGGTGGCCCCCTGCCCTTCGCCTGGGACATCCTGTCCCCTCAGTTCATGTACGGCTCCAAGGTCT
ACATTAAGCACCCAGCCGACATCCCCGACTACTTCAAGCTGTCCTTCCCCGAGGGCTTCAGGTGGGAGCG
CGTGATGAACTTCGAGGACGGCGGCATTATTCACGTTAACCAGGACTCCTCCCTGCAGGACGGCGTGTTC
ATCTACAAGGTGAAGCTGCGCGGCACCAACTTCCCCTCCGACGGCCCCGTAATGCAGAAGAAGACCATGG
GCTGGGAGGCCTCCGAGGAGCGGATGTACCCCGAGGACGGCGCCCTGTACAGCGAGATCAAGAAGAGGCT
GAAGCTGAAGGACGGCGGCCACTACGCCGCCGAGGTCAAGACCACCTACAAGGCCAAGAAGCCCGTGCAG
CTGCCCGGCGCCTACATCGTCGACATCAAGTTGGACATCGTGTCCCACAACGAGGACTACACCATCGTGG
AACAGTACGAACGCGCCGAGGGCCGCCACTCCACCGGCGGCATGGATGAACTATACAAACCGACCCTGGT
CTCTGAGGTGTGGGAACCCACTCTGCCGCCGCCCACTCTGGCTAATGCCAGTGCCTACTTGGCCAACACG
TCGGCGTCCCCGACGGCTGCCGGGTCGGCTCGGTCAATCCTGCGACCTCGCTACCCCACAGAAAGCGAAG
ATGTGAAGATAGGTGTGCTGTTTGCCTCCAAGGCTATCCTGCAGCTTCTGGTGAACCCCTTAAGCGGGCC
TTTCATTGATCGCATGAGCTACGACGTGCCGCTGCTTATAGGCCTGGGCGTCATGTTCGCCTCCACAGTC
ATGTTTGCCTTTGCAGAAGACTATGCCACGCTCTTCGCTGCGCGCAGTCTACAAGGCCTGGGCTCGGCCT
TCGCGGACACGTCTGGCATTGCCATGATCGCCGACAAGTATCCCGAGGAGCCTGAGCGCAGTCGTGCCCT
GGGCGTGGCGCTAGCCTTTATTAGCTTTGGAAGCCTAGTGGCGCCACCGTTTGGGGGCATCCTCTACGAG
TTCGCGGGCAAGCGTGTACCCTTTCTAGTGCTCGCCGCTGTGTCCCTTTTCGACGCGCTCCTGCTCCTGG
CGGTGGCTAAGCCCTTCTCGGCTGCGGCTCGGGCGCGAGCCAACCTGCCGGTGGGCACACCTATCCATCG
CCTCATGCTAGACCCTTACATCGCTGTGGTAGCCGGCGCGCTCACCACTTGTAACATTCCCCTTGCGTTC
CTCGAGCCCACCATAGCCACGTGGATGAAGCACACAATGGCCGCATCCGAGTGGGAGATGGGCATGGTTT
GGCTGCCGGCTTTCGTGCCACACGTGTTAGGCGTCTACCTCACCGTGCGCCTGGCGGCGCGTTATCCACA
CCTGCAGTGGCTGTACGGCGCTCTCGGGCTAGCGGTAATTGGAGTGAGCTCTTGCGTCGTACCTGCCTGT
CGCTCATTCGCGCCGTTAGTGGTCTCGCTCTGCGGACTCTGCTTCGGCATCGCGTTAGTGGACACAGCGC
TCCTACCCACGCTCGCCTTTCTGGTGGACGTGCGCCACGTATCCGTCTATGGCAGTGTCTATGCCATAGC
TGACATCTCCTATTCTGTGGCCTACGCGCTCGGGCCCATAGTGGCAGGCCACATCGTTCACTCTCTTGGC
TTTGAGCAGCTCAGCCTGGGCATGGGCCTGGCCAACCTGCTCTACGCACCAGTCCTTCTTCTTTTGCGCA
ATGTAGGCCTCCTTACACGCTCGCGTTCGGAGCGCGATGTGTTGCTTGATGAACCGCCGCAGGGTCTGTA
CGACGCGGTGCGCCTGCGTGAGGTGCAGGGCAAGGATGGCGGCGAACCTTGTAGCCCACCTGGCCCTTTT
GACGGGTGCGAGGACGACTACAACTATTACTCCCGCAGCTAGTCTAGAGGGCCCGTTTAAACCCGCTGAT
CAGCCTCGACTGTGCCTTCTAGTTGCCAGCCATCTGTTGTTTGCCCCTCCCCCGTGCCTTCCTTGACCCT
GGAAGGTGCCACTCCCACTGTCCTTTCCTAATAAAATGAGGAAATTGCATCGCATTGTCTGAGTAGGTGT
CATTCTATTCTGGGGGGTGGGGTGGGGCAGGACAGCAAGGGGGAGGATTGGGAAGACAATAGCAGGCATG
CTGGGGATGCGGTGGGCTCTATGGCTTCTGAGGCGGAAAGAACCAGCTGGGGCTCTAGGGGGTATCCCC
[124 nt withheld, positions 3430-3553]
C
[32 nt withheld, positions 3555-3586]
CA
[57 nt withheld, positions 3589-3645]
A
[49 nt withheld, positions 3647-3695]
CCTTTGACGTTGGAGTCCACGTTCTTT
[37 nt withheld, positions 3723-3759]
ACCCTATCTCGGTCTATTCTTTTGATTTATAAGGGATTTTGGGGATTTCGGCCTATTGGTTAAAAAATGA
GCTGATTTAACAAAAATTTAACGCGAATTAATTCTGTGGAATGTGTGTCAGTTAGGGTGTGGAAAGTCCC
CAGGCTCCCCAGGCAGGCAGAAGTATGCAAAGCATGCATCTCAATTAGTCAGCAACCAGGTGTGGAAAGT
CCCCAGGCTCCCCAGCAGGCAGAAGTATGCAAAGCATGCATCTCAATTAGTCAGCAACCATAGTCCCGCC
CCTAACTCCGCCCATCCCGCCCCTAACTCCGCCCAGTTCCGCCCATTCTCCGCCCCATGGCTGACTAATT
TTTTTTATTTATGCAGAGGCCGAGGCCGCCTCTGCCTCTGAGCTATTCCAGAAGTAGTGAGGAGGCTTTT
TTGGAGGCCTAGGCTTTTGCAAAAAGCTCCCGGGAGCTTGTATATCCATTTTCGGATCTGATCAAGAGAC
AGGATGAGGATCGTTTCGCATGATTGAACAAGATGGATTGCACGCAGGTTCTCCGGCCGCTTGGGTGGAG
AGGCTATTCGGCTATGACTGGGCACAACAGACAATCGGCTGCTCTGATGCCGCCGTGTTCCGGCTGTCAG
CGCAGGGGCGCCCGGTTCTTTTTGTCAAGACCGACCTGTCCGGTGCCCTGAATGAACTGCAGGACGAGGC
AGCGCGGCTATCGTGGCTGGCCACGACGGGCGTTCCTTGCGCAGCTGTGCTCGACGTTGTCACTGAAGCG
GGAAGGGACTGGCTGCTATTGGGCGAAGTGCCGGGGCAGGATCTCCTGTCATCTCACCTTGCTCCTGCCG
AGAAAGTATCCATCATGGCTGATGCAATGCGGCGGCTGCATACGCTTGATCCGGCTACCTGCCCATTCGA
CCACCAAGCGAAACATCGCATCGAGCGAGCACGTACTCGGATGGAAGCCGGTCTTGTCGATCAGGATGAT
CTGGACGAAGAGCATCAGGGGCTCGCGCCAGCCGAACTGTTCGCCAGGCTCAAGGCGCGCATGCCCGACG
GCGAGGATCTCGTCGTGACCCATGGCGATGCCTGCTTGCCGAATATCATGGTGGAAAATGGCCGCTTTTC
TGGATTCATCGACTGTGGCCGGCTGGGTGTGGCGGACCGCTATCAGGACATAGCGTTGGCTACCCGTGAT
ATTGCTGAAGAGCTTGGCGGCGAATGGGCTGACCGCTTCCTCGTGCTTTACGGTATCGCCGCTCCCGATT
CGCAGCGCATCGCCTTCTATCGCCTTCTTGACGAGTTCTTCTGAGCGGGACTCTGGGGTTCGAAATGACC
GACCAAGCGACGCCCAACCTGCCATCACGAGATTTCGATTCCACCGCCGCCTTCTATGAAAGGTTGGGCT
TCGGAATCGTTTTCCGGGACGCCGGCTGGATGATCCTCCAGCGCGGGGATCTCATGCTGGAGTTCTTCGC
CCACCCCAACTTGTTTATTGCAGCTTATAATGGTTACAAATAAAGCAATAGCATCACAAATTTCACAAAT
AAAGCATTTTTTTCACTGCATTCTAGTTGTGGTTTGTCCAAACTCATCAATGTATCTTATCATGTCTGTA
TACCGTCGACCTCTAGCTAGAGCTTGGCGTAATCATGGTCATAGCTGTTTCCTGTGTGAAATTGTTATCC
GCTCACAATTCCACACAACATACGAGCCGGAAGCATAAAGTGTAAAGCCTGGGGTGCCTAATGAGTGAGC
TAACTCACATTAATTGCGTTGCGCTCACTGCCCGCTTTCCAGTCGGGAAACCTGTCGTGCCAGCTGCATT
AATGAATCGGCCAACGCGCGGGGAGAGGCGGTTTGCGTATTGGGCGCTCTTCCGCTTCCTCGCTCACTGA
CTCGCTGCGCTCGGTCGTTCGGCTGCGGCGAGCGGTATCAGCTCACTCAAAGGCGGTAATACGGTTATCC
ACAGAATCAGGGGATAACGCAGGAAAGAACATGTGAGCAAAAGGCCAGCAAAAGGCCAGGAACCGTAAAA
AGGCCGCGTTGCTGGCGTTTTTCCATAGGCTCCGCCCCCCTGACGAGCATCACAAAAATCGACGCTCAAG
TCAGAGGTGGCGAAACCCGACAGGACTATAAAGATACCAGGCGTTTCCCCCTGGAAGCTCCCTCGTGCGC
TCTCCTGTTCCGACCCTGCCGCTTACCGGATACCTGTCCGCCTTTCTCCCTTCGGGAAGCGTGGCGCTTT
CTCAATGCTCACGCTGTAGGTATCTCAGTTCGGTGTAGGTCGTTCGCTCCAAGCTGGGCTGTGTGCACGA
ACCCCCCGTTCAGCCCGACCGCTGCGCCTTATCCGGTAACTATCGTCTTGAGTCCAACCCGGTAAGACAC
GACTTATCGCCACTGGCAGCAGCCACTGGTAACAGGATTAGCAGAGCGAGGTATGTAGGCGGTGCTACAG
AGTTCTTGAAGTGGTGGCCTAACTACGGCTACACTAGAAGGACAGTATTTGGTATCTGCGCTCTGCTGAA
GCCAGTTACCTTCGGAAAAAGAGTTGGTAGCTCTTGATCCGGCAAACAAACCACCGCTGGTAGCGGTGGT
TTTTTTGTTTGCAAGCAGCAGATTACGCGCAGAAAAAAAGGATCTCAAGAAGATCCTTTGATCTTTTCTA
CGGGGTCTGACGCTCAGTGGAACGAAAACTCACGTTAAGGGATTTTGGTCATGAGATTATCAAAAAGGAT
CTTCACCTAGATCCTTTTAAATTAAAAATGAAGTTTTAAATCAATCTAAAGTATATATGAGTAAACTTGG
TCTGACAGTTACCAATGCTTAATCAGTGAGGCACCTATCTCAGCGATCTGTCTATTTCGTTCATCCATAG
TTGCCTGACTCCCCGTCGTGTAGATAACTACGATACGGGAGGGCTTACCATCTGGCCCCAGTGCTGCAAT
GATACCGCGAGACCCACGCTCACCGGCTCCAGATTTATCAGCAATAAACCAGCCAGCCGGAAGGGCCGAG
CGCAGAAGTGGTCCTGCAACTTTATCCGCCTCCATCCAGTCTATTAATTGTTGCCGGGAAGCTAGAGTAA
GTAGTTCGCCAGTTAATAGTTTGCGCAACGTTGTTGCCATTGCTACAGGCATCGTGGTGTCACGCTCGTC
GTTTGGTATGGCTTCATTCAGCTCCGGTTCCCAACGATCAAGGCGAGTTACATGATCCCCCATGTTGTGC
AAAAAAGCGGTTAGCTCCTTCGGTCCTCCGATCGTTGTCAGAAGTAAGTTGGCCGCAGTGTTATCACTCA
TGGTTATGGCAGCACTGCATAATTCTCTTACTGTCATGCCATCCGTAAGATGCTTTTCTGTGACTGGTGA
GTACTCAACCAAGTCATTCTGAGAATAGTGTATGCGGCGACCGAGTTGCTCTTGCCCGGCGTCAATACGG
GATAATACCGCGCCACATAGCAGAACTTTAAAAGTGCTCATCATTGGAAAACGTTCTTCGGGGCGAAAAC
TCTCAAGGATCTTACCGCTGTTGAGATCCAGTTCGATGTAACCCACTCGTGCACCCAACTGATCTTCAGC
ATCTTTTACTTTCACCAGCGTTTCTGGGTGAGCAAAAACAGGAAGGCAAAATGCCGCAAAAAAGGGAATA
AGGGCGACACGGAAATGTTGAATACTCATACTCTTCCTTTTTCAATATTATTGAAGCATTTATCAGGGTT
ATTGTCTCATGAGCGGATACATATTTGAATGTATTTAGAAAAATAAACAAATAGGGGTTCCGCGCACATT
TCCCCGAAAAGTGCCACCTGACGTCGACGGATCGGGAGATCTCCCGATCCCCTATGGTCGACTCTCAGTA
CAATCTGCTCTGATGCCGCATAGTTAAGCCAGTATCTGCTCCCTGCTTGTGTGTTGGAGGTCGCTGAGTA
GTGCGCGAGCAAAATTTAAGCTACAACAAGGCAAGGCTTGACCGA
Features (pLannotate 1.2.2; 22 found; start..end, strand, type, name):
     75..454     +  enhancer       CMV enhancer: human cytomegalovirus immediate early enhancer
    455..658     +  promoter       CMV promoter: human cytomegalovirus (CMV) immediate early promoter
    654..687     +  LTR            5' LTR (truncated) (fragment): truncated 5' long terminal repeat (LTR) from HIV-1
    703..721     +  promoter       T7 promoter: promoter for bacteriophage T7 RNA polymerase
    810..1007    +  CDS            slc18a3b (fragment): VACHB_DANRE - Also known as slc18a3, vacht. Experimental evidence at transcript level: Swiss-Prot protein existence level 2. Involved in acetylcholine transport into synaptic vesicles. From Danio rerio (Zebrafish) (Brachydanio rerio).
   1038..1739    +  CDS            pHuji: pHuji is a basic (constitutively fluorescent) red fluorescent protein published in 2014, derived from Discosoma sp.. It has high acid sensitivity.
   1887..2945    +  CDS            unc-17 (fragment): UNC17_CAEEL - Experimental evidence at protein level: Swiss-Prot protein existence level 1. Involved in acetylcholine transport into synaptic vesicles. From Caenorhabditis elegans.
   3160..3384    +  polyA_signal   bGH poly(A) signal: bovine growth hormone polyadenylation signal
   3388..3409    +  promoter       SV40 promoter (fragment): SV40 enhancer and early promoter
   3430..3858    +  rep_origin     f1 ori (sequence partly withheld): f1 bacteriophage origin of replication; arrow indicates direction of (+) strand synthesis
   3872..4202    +  promoter       SV40 promoter: SV40 enhancer and early promoter
   4269..5060    +  CDS            neo: KKA2_KLEPN - Also known as kan, nptII. Experimental evidence at protein level: Swiss-Prot protein existence level 1. Resistance to kanamycin, neomycin, paromomycin, ribostamycin, butirosin and gentamicin B. From Klebsiella pneumoniae.
   5084..5242    +  CDS            ble (fragment): BLE_KLEPN - Experimental evidence at protein level: Swiss-Prot protein existence level 1. Binding protein with a strong affinity to the bleomycin family of antibiotics. Binds to CL990; an antimitotic-antibiotic compound. From Klebsiella pneumoniae.
   5237..5358    +  polyA_signal   SV40 poly(A) signal: SV40 polyadenylation signal
   5431..5447    -  protein_bind   lac operator: The lac repressor binds to the lac operator to inhibit transcription in E. coli. This inhibition can be relieved by adding lactose or isopropyl-β-D-thiogalactopyranoside (IPTG). lac repressor encoded by lacI
   5455..5485    -  promoter       lac promoter: promoter for the E. coli lac operon
   5500..5521    -  protein_bind   CAP binding site: CAP binding activates transcription in the presence of cAMP. E. coli catabolite activator protein
   5534..5626    -  CDS            lacI (fragment): lac repressor; lacI; The lac repressor binds to the lac operator to inhibit transcription in E. coli. This inhibition can be relieved by adding lactose or isopropyl-β-D-thiogalactopyranoside (IPTG).
   5809..6397    -  rep_origin     ori: high-copy-number ColE1/pMB1/pBR322/pUC origin of replication
   6568..7428    -  CDS            AmpR: β-lactamase; bla; confers resistance to ampicillin, carbenicillin, and related antibiotics
   7429..7533    -  promoter       AmpR promoter: bla
   7600..7644    -  misc_feature   bom (fragment): basis of mobility region from pBR322
