>Addgene plasmid #105319 | VAChT-pHuji | addgene full sequence | sequence record 215606 | Addgene NGS Result
GACATTGATTATTGACTAGTTATTAATAGTAATCAATTACGGGGTCATTAGTTCATAGCCCATATATGGA
GTTCCGCGTTACATAACTTACGGTAAATGGCCCGCCTGGCTGACCGCCCAACGACCCCCGCCCATTGACG
TCAATAATGACGTATGTTCCCATAGTAACGCCAATAGGGACTTTCCATTGACGTCAATGGGTGGAGTATT
TACGGTAAACTGCCCACTTGGCAGTACATCAAGTGTATCATATGCCAAGTACGCCCCCTATTGACGTCAA
TGACGGTAAATGGCCCGCCTGGCATTATGCCCAGTACATGACCTTATGGGACTTTCCTACTTGGCAGTAC
ATCTACGTATTAGTCATCGCTATTACCATGGTGATGCGGTTTTGGCAGTACATCAATGGGCGTGGATAGC
GGTTTGACTCACGGGGATTTCCAAGTCTCCACCCCATTGACGTCAATGGGAGTTTGTTTTGGCACCAAAA
TCAACGGGACTTTCCAAAATGTCGTAACAACTCCGCCCCATTGACGCAAATGGGCGGTAGGCGTGTACGG
TGGGAGGTCTATATAAGCAGAGCTCTCTGGCTAACTAGAGAACCCACTGCTTACTGGCTTATCGAAATTA
ATACGACTCACTATAGGGAGACCCAAGCTGGCTAGCGTTTAAACTTAAGCTTGGTACCGAGCTCGGATCC
ACTAGTCCAGTGTGGTGGAATTCACGCGTGCCACCATGGAACCCACCGCGCCAACCGGTCAGGCCCGGGC
GGCGGCCACCAAACTGTCGGAAGCGGTGGGAGCCGCGCTACAAGAGCCCCAGAGGCAGCGGCGCCTGGTG
CTGGTCATCGTGTGCGTTGCACTGTTACTGGACAACATGTTGTACATGGTCATCGTGCCCATTGTTCCCG
ACTATATCGCCCACATGCGCGGGGGCAGCGAGGGCCCGACCCTGGTCACGCGTAGTAAAGGAGAAGAGAA
TAACATGGCCATCATCAAGGAGTTCATGCGCTTCAAGGTGCACATGGAGGGCTCCGTGAACGGCCACGAG
TTCGAGATCGAGGGCGAGGGCGAGGGCCGCCCCTACGAGGCCTTTCAGACCGCTAAGCTGAAGGTGACCA
AGGGTGGCCCCCTGCCCTTCGCCTGGGACATCCTGTCCCCTCAGTTCATGTACGGCTCCAAGGTCTACAT
TAAGCACCCAGCCGACATCCCCGACTACTTCAAGCTGTCCTTCCCCGAGGGCTTCAGGTGGGAGCGCGTG
ATGAACTTCGAGGACGGCGGCATTATTCACGTTAACCAGGACTCCTCCCTGCAGGACGGCGTGTTCATCT
ACAAGGTGAAGCTGCGCGGCACCAACTTCCCCTCCGACGGCCCCGTAATGCAGAAGAAGACCATGGGCTG
GGAGGCCTCCGAGGAGCGGATGTACCCCGAGGACGGCGCCCTGTACAGCGAGATCAAGAAGAGGCTGAAG
CTGAAGGACGGCGGCCACTACGCCGCCGAGGTCAAGACCACCTACAAGGCCAAGAAGCCCGTGCAGCTGC
CCGGCGCCTACATCGTCGACATCAAGTTGGACATCGTGTCCCACAACGAGGACTACACCATCGTGGAACA
GTACGAACGCGCCGAGGGCCGCCACTCCACCGGCGGCATGGATGAACTATACAAACCGACCCTGGTCTCT
GAGGTGTGGGAACCCACTCTGCCGCCGCCCACTCTGGCTAATGCCAGTGCCTACTTGGCCAACACGTCGG
CGTCCCCGACGGCTGCCGGGTCGGCTCGGTCAATCCTGCGACCTCGCTACCCCACAGAAAGCGAAGATGT
GAAGATAGGTGTGCTGTTTGCCTCCAAGGCTATCCTGCAGCTTCTGGTGAACCCCTTAAGCGGGCCTTTC
ATTGATCGCATGAGCTACGACGTGCCGCTGCTTATAGGCCTGGGCGTCATGTTCGCCTCCACAGTCATGT
TTGCCTTTGCAGAAGACTATGCCACGCTCTTCGCTGCGCGCAGTCTACAAGGCCTGGGCTCGGCCTTCGC
GGACACGTCTGGCATTGCCATGATCGCCGACAAGTATCCCGAGGAGCCTGAGCGCAGTCGTGCCCTGGGC
GTGGCGCTAGCCTTTATTAGCTTTGGAAGCCTAGTGGCGCCACCGTTTGGGGGCATCCTCTACGAGTTCG
CGGGCAAGCGTGTACCCTTTCTAGTGCTCGCCGCTGTGTCCCTTTTCGACGCGCTCCTGCTCCTGGCGGT
GGCTAAGCCCTTCTCGGCTGCGGCTCGGGCGCGAGCCAACCTGCCGGTGGGCACACCTATCCATCGCCTC
ATGCTAGACCCTTACATCGCTGTGGTAGCCGGCGCGCTCACCACTTGTAACATTCCCCTTGCGTTCCTCG
AGCCCACCATAGCCACGTGGATGAAGCACACAATGGCCGCATCCGAGTGGGAGATGGGCATGGTTTGGCT
GCCGGCTTTCGTGCCACACGTGTTAGGCGTCTACCTCACCGTGCGCCTGGCGGCGCGTTATCCACACCTG
CAGTGGCTGTACGGCGCTCTCGGGCTAGCGGTAATTGGAGTGAGCTCTTGCGTCGTACCTGCCTGTCGCT
CATTCGCGCCGTTAGTGGTCTCGCTCTGCGGACTCTGCTTCGGCATCGCGTTAGTGGACACAGCGCTCCT
ACCCACGCTCGCCTTTCTGGTGGACGTGCGCCACGTATCCGTCTATGGCAGTGTCTATGCCATAGCTGAC
ATCTCCTATTCTGTGGCCTACGCGCTCGGGCCCATAGTGGCAGGCCACATCGTTCACTCTCTTGGCTTTG
AGCAGCTCAGCCTGGGCATGGGCCTGGCCAACCTGCTCTACGCACCAGTCCTTCTTCTTTTGCGCAATGT
AGGCCTCCTTACACGCTCGCGTTCGGAGCGCGATGTGTTGCTTGATGAACCGCCGCAGGGTCTGTACGAC
GCGGTGCGCCTGCGTGAGGTGCAGGGCAAGGATGGCGGCGAACCTTGTAGCCCACCTGGCCCTTTTGACG
GGTGCGAGGACGACTACAACTATTACTCCCGCAGCTAGTCTAGAGGGCCCGTTTAAACCCGCTGATCAGC
CTCGACTGTGCCTTCTAGTTGCCAGCCATCTGTTGTTTGCCCCTCCCCCGTGCCTTCCTTGACCCTGGAA
GGTGCCACTCCCACTGTCCTTTCCTAATAAAATGAGGAAATTGCATCGCATTGTCTGAGTAGGTGTCATT
CTATTCTGGGGGGTGGGGTGGGGCAGGACAGCAAGGGGGAGGATTGGGAAGACAATAGCAGGCATGCTGG
GGATGCGGTGGGCTCTATGGCTTCTGAGGCGGAAAGAACCAGCTGGGGCTCTAGGGGGTATCCCC
[124 nt withheld, positions 3356-3479]
C
[91 nt withheld, positions 3481-3571]
A
[49 nt withheld, positions 3573-3621]
CCTTTGACGTTGGAGTCCACGTTCTTT
[37 nt withheld, positions 3649-3685]
ACCCTATCTCGGTCTATTCTTTTGATTTATAAGGGATTTTGCCGATTTCGGCCTATTGGTTAAAAAATGA
GCTGATTTAACAAAAATTTAACGCGAATTAATTCTGTGGAATGTGTGTCAGTTAGGGTGTGGAAAGTCCC
CAGGCTCCCCAGCAGGCAGAAGTATGCAAAGCATGCATCTCAATTAGTCAGCAACCAGGTGTGGAAAGTC
CCCAGGCTCCCCAGCAGGCAGAAGTATGCAAAGCATGCATCTCAATTAGTCAGCAACCATAGTCCCGCCC
CTAACTCCGCCCATCCCGCCCCTAACTCCGCCCAGTTCCGCCCATTCTCCGCCCCATGGCTGACTAATTT
TTTTTATTTATGCAGAGGCCGAGGCCGCCTCTGCCTCTGAGCTATTCCAGAAGTAGTGAGGAGGCTTTTT
TGGAGGCCTAGGCTTTTGCAAAAAGCTCCCGGGAGCTTGTATATCCATTTTCGGATCTGATCAAGAGACA
GGATGAGGATCGTTTCGCATGATTGAACAAGATGGATTGCACGCAGGTTCTCCGGCCGCTTGGGTGGAGA
GGCTATTCGGCTATGACTGGGCACAACAGACAATCGGCTGCTCTGATGCCGCCGTGTTCCGGCTGTCAGC
GCAGGGGCGCCCGGTTCTTTTTGTCAAGACCGACCTGTCCGGTGCCCTGAATGAACTGCAGGACGAGGCA
GCGCGGCTATCGTGGCTGGCCACGACGGGCGTTCCTTGCGCAGCTGTGCTCGACGTTGTCACTGAAGCGG
GAAGGGACTGGCTGCTATTGGGCGAAGTGCCGGGGCAGGATCTCCTGTCATCTCACCTTGCTCCTGCCGA
GAAAGTATCCATCATGGCTGATGCAATGCGGCGGCTGCATACGCTTGATCCGGCTACCTGCCCATTCGAC
CACCAAGCGAAACATCGCATCGAGCGAGCACGTACTCGGATGGAAGCCGGTCTTGTCGATCAGGATGATC
TGGACGAAGAGCATCAGGGGCTCGCGCCAGCCGAACTGTTCGCCAGGCTCAAGGCGCGCATGCCCGACGG
CGAGGATCTCGTCGTGACCCATGGCGATGCCTGCTTGCCGAATATCATGGTGGAAAATGGCCGCTTTTCT
GGATTCATCGACTGTGGCCGGCTGGGTGTGGCGGACCGCTATCAGGACATAGCGTTGGCTACCCGTGATA
TTGCTGAAGAGCTTGGCGGCGAATGGGCTGACCGCTTCCTCGTGCTTTACGGTATCGCCGCTCCCGATTC
GCAGCGCATCGCCTTCTATCGCCTTCTTGACGAGTTCTTCTGAGCGGGACTCTGGGGTTCGAAATGACCG
ACCAAGCGACGCCCAACCTGCCATCACGAGATTTCGATTCCACCGCCGCCTTCTATGAAAGGTTGGGCTT
CGGAATCGTTTTCCGGGACGCCGGCTGGATGATCCTCCAGCGCGGGGATCTCATGCTGGAGTTCTTCGCC
CACCCCAACTTGTTTATTGCAGCTTATAATGGTTACAAATAAAGCAATAGCATCACAAATTTCACAAATA
AAGCATTTTTTTCACTGCATTCTAGTTGTGGTTTGTCCAAACTCATCAATGTATCTTATCATGTCTGTAT
ACCGTCGACCTCTAGCTAGAGCTTGGCGTAATCATGGTCATAGCTGTTTCCTGTGTGAAATTGTTATCCG
CTCACAATTCCACACAACATACGAGCCGGAAGCATAAAGTGTAAAGCCTGGGGTGCCTAATGAGTGAGCT
AACTCACATTAATTGCGTTGCGCTCACTGCCCGCTTTCCAGTCGGGAAACCTGTCGTGCCAGCTGCATTA
ATGAATCGGCCAACGCGCGGGGAGAGGCGGTTTGCGTATTGGGCGCTCTTCCGCTTCCTCGCTCACTGAC
TCGCTGCGCTCGGTCGTTCGGCTGCGGCGAGCGGTATCAGCTCACTCAAAGGCGGTAATACGGTTATCCA
CAGAATCAGGGGATAACGCAGGAAAGAACATGTGAGCAAAAGGCCAGCAAAAGGCCAGGAACCGTAAAAA
GGCCGCGTTGCTGGCGTTTTTCCATAGGCTCCGCCCCCCTGACGAGCATCACAAAAATCGACGCTCAAGT
CAGAGGTGGCGAAACCCGACAGGACTATAAAGATACCAGGCGTTTCCCCCTGGAAGCTCCCTCGTGCGCT
CTCCTGTTCCGACCCTGCCGCTTACCGGATACCTGTCCGCCTTTCTCCCTTCGGGAAGCGTGGCGCTTTC
TCATAGCTCACGCTGTAGGTATCTCAGTTCGGTGTAGGTCGTTCGCTCCAAGCTGGGCTGTGTGCACGAA
CCCCCCGTTCAGCCCGACCGCTGCGCCTTATCCGGTAACTATCGTCTTGAGTCCAACCCGGTAAGACACG
ACTTATCGCCACTGGCAGCAGCCACTGGTAACAGGATTAGCAGAGCGAGGTATGTAGGCGGTGCTACAGA
GTTCTTGAAGTGGTGGCCTAACTACGGCTACACTAGAAGAACAGTATTTGGTATCTGCGCTCTGCTGAAG
CCAGTTACCTTCGGAAAAAGAGTTGGTAGCTCTTGATCCGGCAAACAAACCACCGCTGGTAGCGGTGGTT
TTTTTGTTTGCAAGCAGCAGATTACGCGCAGAAAAAAAGGATCTCAAGAAGATCCTTTGATCTTTTCTAC
GGGGTCTGACGCTCAGTGGAACGAAAACTCACGTTAAGGGATTTTGGTCATGAGATTATCAAAAAGGATC
TTCACCTAGATCCTTTTAAATTAAAAATGAAGTTTTAAATCAATCTAAAGTATATATGAGTAAACTTGGT
CTGACAGTTACCAATGCTTAATCAGTGAGGCACCTATCTCAGCGATCTGTCTATTTCGTTCATCCATAGT
TGCCTGACTCCCCGTCGTGTAGATAACTACGATACGGGAGGGCTTACCATCTGGCCCCAGTGCTGCAATG
ATACCGCGAGACCCACGCTCACCGGCTCCAGATTTATCAGCAATAAACCAGCCAGCCGGAAGGGCCGAGC
GCAGAAGTGGTCCTGCAACTTTATCCGCCTCCATCCAGTCTATTAATTGTTGCCGGGAAGCTAGAGTAAG
TAGTTCGCCAGTTAATAGTTTGCGCAACGTTGTTGCCATTGCTACAGGCATCGTGGTGTCACGCTCGTCG
TTTGGTATGGCTTCATTCAGCTCCGGTTCCCAACGATCAAGGCGAGTTACATGATCCCCCATGTTGTGCA
AAAAAGCGGTTAGCTCCTTCGGTCCTCCGATCGTTGTCAGAAGTAAGTTGGCCGCAGTGTTATCACTCAT
GGTTATGGCAGCACTGCATAATTCTCTTACTGTCATGCCATCCGTAAGATGCTTTTCTGTGACTGGTGAG
TACTCAACCAAGTCATTCTGAGAATAGTGTATGCGGCGACCGAGTTGCTCTTGCCCGGCGTCAATACGGG
ATAATACCGCGCCACATAGCAGAACTTTAAAAGTGCTCATCATTGGAAAACGTTCTTCGGGGCGAAAACT
CTCAAGGATCTTACCGCTGTTGAGATCCAGTTCGATGTAACCCACTCGTGCACCCAACTGATCTTCAGCA
TCTTTTACTTTCACCAGCGTTTCTGGGTGAGCAAAAACAGGAAGGCAAAATGCCGCAAAAAAGGGAATAA
GGGCGACACGGAAATGTTGAATACTCATACTCTTCCTTTTTCAATATTATTGAAGCATTTATCAGGGTTA
TTGTCTCATGAGCGGATACATATTTGAATGTATTTAGAAAAATAAACAAATAGGGGTTCCGCGCACATTT
CCCCGAAAAGTGCCACCTGACGTCGACGGATCGGGAGATCTCCCGATCCCCTATGGTGCACTCTCAGTAC
AATCTGCTCTGATGCCGCATAGTTAAGCCAGTATCTGCTCCCTGCTTGTGTGTTGGAGGTCGCTGAGTAG
TGCGCGAGCAAAATTTAAGCTACAACAAGGCAAGGCTTGACCGACAATTGCATGAAGAATCTGCTTAGGG
TTAGGCGTTTTGCGCTGCTTCGCGATGTACGGGCCAGATATACGCGTT
Features (pLannotate 1.2.2; 22 found; start..end, strand, type, name):
      1..380     +  enhancer       CMV enhancer: human cytomegalovirus immediate early enhancer
    381..584     +  promoter       CMV promoter: human cytomegalovirus (CMV) immediate early promoter
    580..613     +  LTR            5' LTR (truncated) (fragment): truncated 5' long terminal repeat (LTR) from HIV-1
    629..647     +  promoter       T7 promoter: promoter for bacteriophage T7 RNA polymerase
    736..933     +  CDS            slc18a3b (fragment): VACHB_DANRE - Also known as slc18a3, vacht. Experimental evidence at transcript level: Swiss-Prot protein existence level 2. Involved in acetylcholine transport into synaptic vesicles. From Danio rerio (Zebrafish) (Brachydanio rerio).
    964..1665    +  CDS            pHuji: pHuji is a basic (constitutively fluorescent) red fluorescent protein published in 2014, derived from Discosoma sp.. It has high acid sensitivity.
   1813..2871    +  CDS            unc-17 (fragment): UNC17_CAEEL - Experimental evidence at protein level: Swiss-Prot protein existence level 1. Involved in acetylcholine transport into synaptic vesicles. From Caenorhabditis elegans.
   3086..3310    +  polyA_signal   bGH poly(A) signal: bovine growth hormone polyadenylation signal
   3314..3335    +  promoter       SV40 promoter (fragment): SV40 enhancer and early promoter
   3356..3784    +  rep_origin     f1 ori (sequence partly withheld): f1 bacteriophage origin of replication; arrow indicates direction of (+) strand synthesis
   3798..4127    +  promoter       SV40 promoter: SV40 enhancer and early promoter
   4194..4985    +  CDS            neo: KKA2_KLEPN - Also known as kan, nptII. Experimental evidence at protein level: Swiss-Prot protein existence level 1. Resistance to kanamycin, neomycin, paromomycin, ribostamycin, butirosin and gentamicin B. From Klebsiella pneumoniae.
   5009..5167    +  CDS            ble (fragment): BLE_KLEPN - Experimental evidence at protein level: Swiss-Prot protein existence level 1. Binding protein with a strong affinity to the bleomycin family of antibiotics. Binds to CL990; an antimitotic-antibiotic compound. From Klebsiella pneumoniae.
   5162..5283    +  polyA_signal   SV40 poly(A) signal: SV40 polyadenylation signal
   5356..5372    -  protein_bind   lac operator: The lac repressor binds to the lac operator to inhibit transcription in E. coli. This inhibition can be relieved by adding lactose or isopropyl-β-D-thiogalactopyranoside (IPTG). lac repressor encoded by lacI
   5380..5410    -  promoter       lac promoter: promoter for the E. coli lac operon
   5425..5446    -  protein_bind   CAP binding site: CAP binding activates transcription in the presence of cAMP. E. coli catabolite activator protein
   5459..5551    -  CDS            lacI (fragment): lac repressor; lacI; The lac repressor binds to the lac operator to inhibit transcription in E. coli. This inhibition can be relieved by adding lactose or isopropyl-β-D-thiogalactopyranoside (IPTG).
   5734..6322    -  rep_origin     ori: high-copy-number ColE1/pMB1/pBR322/pUC origin of replication
   6493..7353    -  CDS            AmpR: β-lactamase; bla; confers resistance to ampicillin, carbenicillin, and related antibiotics
   7354..7458    -  promoter       AmpR promoter: bla
   7517..7569    -  misc_feature   bom (fragment): basis of mobility region from pBR322
