[The description below was written by a language model from this plasmid's Addgene catalogue record and pLannotate feature annotations shown in this document.]
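Description:
VAChT-pHuji is a mammalian expression plasmid of about 7.7 kb, built on the pcDNA3.1 backbone. It encodes the rat vesicular acetylcholine transporter (VAChT, Slc18a3) fused to pHuji, a pH-sensitive red fluorescent protein derived from Discosoma. It is maintained in E. coli at high copy through a ColE1/pUC-type origin and selected with ampicillin via the β-lactamase gene. An f1 origin is also present. For mammalian cells, an SV40 early promoter drives a neomycin phosphotransferase gene followed by an SV40 polyadenylation signal, which allows G418 selection of stable transfectants.

The fusion is transcribed from the human CMV immediate-early enhancer and promoter and terminated by the bovine growth hormone polyadenylation signal. A T7 promoter sits just upstream of the insert. In both the depositor and sequencing-derived feature tables, which agree apart from an offset in numbering, the pHuji coding sequence lies between a short N-terminal transporter segment and a much longer C-terminal one. This indicates that the fluorescent protein is inserted internally rather than appended to either end. The annotation software labels these flanking segments by homology to the zebrafish and C. elegans orthologues, whereas the catalogue entry gives the species as rat. Short hits such as the HIV-1 LTR, ble and lacI fragments appear to be incidental matches to backbone sequence rather than functional elements.

pHuji fluorescence is quenched at acidic pH. A vesicular transporter carrying such a tag can therefore report the shift from an acidic vesicle interior to the neutral extracellular medium. This fits the associated work on fluorescent pH sensors for imaging exocytosis and endocytosis in live cells.
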