Addgene plasmid #105319: VAChT-pHuji
Purpose: VAChT tagged with pH-sensitive red fluorescent protein pHuji
Depositing lab: Justin Taraska. Publication: Semisynthetic fluorescent pH sensors for imaging exocytosis and endocytosis. Martineau M, Somasundaram A, Grimm JB, Gruber TD, Choquet D, Taraska JW, Lavis LD, Perrais D. Nat Commun. 2017 Nov 10;8(1):1412. doi: 10.1038/s41467-017-01752-5. PubMed 29123102.
Backbone
  Vector backbone: pcDNA3.1
  Total vector size (bp): 7718
  Vector type: Mammalian Expression
  Selectable markers: Neomycin (select with G418)
Growth in bacteria
  Bacterial resistance: Ampicillin, 100 μg/mL
  Growth temperature: 37°C
  Growth strain: DH5alpha
  Copy number: High Copy
Gene/Insert
  Gene/Insert name: VAChT (alt name: Vesicular acetylcholine transporter)
  Species: R. norvegicus (rat)
  Entrez Gene: Slc18a3 (a.k.a. VACht, rVAT)
  Tag / fusion protein: pHuji
Terms and licenses: Academic/Nonprofit Terms; Industry Terms: Not Available to Industry
How to cite: VAChT-pHuji was a gift from Justin Taraska (Addgene plasmid # 105319 ; http://n2t.net/addgene:105319 ; RRID:Addgene_105319)
